>Addgene plasmid #34479 | KHBD00359 | depositor partial sequence | sequence record 41046 | KHBD00359 sequence 3522 bps
ATGCCGGCAGCAGTGGCCACAGGTGTGCAATTCGGTGGACCGCCCAAAAACAAGAAAATCGTGTTCGACG
ACTCCGGCGAGGCGGTAGTTAAACAAAACAAAAAAGAGCACCCACAAAGGCCAAAATTTGAAGGGAAGGA
ACAGGTGAAAAAGCCGCAGAAAATTAAGTTTGGAGAGGATGGAAAAGCGAAAGGTGCTAAGTCCTTTAAT
AAGAACCACCAAAAGCCGGATTTTGCCAACAAACCACAGAGAATAAAGTTCGGCGATGATGGAGAACAAG
TAGCTTCCAAGTCGTTCAACCAAAATCATAAAAATGGACCAAAACCACAGAAAATCAAATTTGGAGAGGA
TAGAGAAGCAGTGCATCAAAAACCTTTCAACAAAAACAACCATAAACATAATGGTCAAAAGTCGGACTTC
GCCAATAAACCTCAGAAAATCAAGTTCACTGATGATGGAGAAGATGAAGTAACTGCGAATTCTTCCAACA
CAAAGACGGAACCGACCAAGAAGTCCCAAAAAATCAAGTTTGGAGATGACGGAGAGTCCAAGGAGAACTT
TAAAAAGCCCCAACGAATCAAGTTTGATGAGGATGGAGCTGGAAAAAATGTATCCGACAGCGATGGAGAC
AGTGATGAGGAACTGGGGGACTCCATTTCCAAAAAGCACAACAAATATCAGTCAAAAATAGATGAAGACG
AGGAGTCCCAAAAGAAGTGGTATCATGTGCATCCCGACTATCCGTCCACCGATGAGGTGCTGGACATGAA
GGAGAACGATCAGCTGGAGCTGTACAATCTCTGCAAGAATTCCTTCGAAGCGGAGAAGATAACTTTTAAT
AAACGTAATCCCTCGGATGCTCGCTGGTTGCAAACCGCTCTGCACAAGGGTACTGCAAAGGATCGGGCCA
ATGCGGGCGCCCTTCTGGTGACGAGCAATCCACTGGGCAATTTGGAAGCATTGAGCACTTTAATTGGCTT
CTGCAAGATCTCCAACAAGGCCAGCAATGATGTGATTGCAGTGCTCACGGATTTGTGGCAGGAGGTGCTG
CTCCCGCCAAACAGAAAACTCCTGGCGGTGCACACACGTGGTGCTGATTGGAAAAAGCTGAAAAAGGATG
AGAATTTGCGCAACGAACAGAAGCGCCGCATTTACGCGTACTGGCATTTTGAGAGCGAATTAAAGGATCA
GTACCACGAGTTCTTGAAGAACGTTATGCAGGGCCTGCAGACTGGACAGGAACACAATAAGAACTCCTCT
ATTGTGTCAGCAGCCAGGCTGTTGGCCTATGCTCCCGAAAAGGAGCAGCTGCTGCTAACCATGCTGGTAA
ACAAACTGGGCGATCCCATCGCCAAGATTGCCTCCAAGGCGTTGCATCACCTCAGCGAGGTGGCCCAGAA
ACATCCGAACATGTGCGGTGTTATTGTTGCCGAAGCGGAGAAGCTACTTTTCCGTAACAATATTTCCGAG
CGAGCGCAGCACTTTGCACTGTGCTTCCTCTCCAGCATCGCACCCTCTGGCCGGCCCGAAGTCTGCACCA
AGTTGGTCAATATATGCTTTGCCCTCTTCAAGGTTCTCGTGCAGAAGGGAGCCGTAAATAATAGGACCAT
GCAGGCCATCCTTCGATGCTTGCAAAAAGCTATCGTGGAGGCTAAGCCGGCAAAGGATAGCAATGGGGAA
TTACTCACCAAGGAAATGCAGGACACCATCTACCGATTGGTCCACTTGGCTGACATTAGGGTCGCTGTAC
AGACTCTCGGCCTGCTGCTGCAATTGGTTGCAGTAAAAACTGAGAAATCGGATCGGTTTTATAATGCTTT
ATATGTAAAGCTGCTGGATCTGAACCTAATTAATGTGGGTAGCAAAACGGCGGCTCATCTACTGCATATT
GTACATCGTGCCATCCACATCGACAACCATGTGGCCAGGGCCCAGGCATTCGTGAAGCGTCTGCTGCAGT
TGACCCTATACGCTCCACCGCACATTGCAGCTGGTTGTTTAATCGTCATCCACAAGTTGCTGCGCATGCG
CCGTGAGCTAATTGGCGGCACTGGAGCTTCTGAGGAAGTGGAGGAAGGTTCCAAAGTTGTTCTACCAATC
AGTGCGGATCTGGACAAGTTCGGTAGCGACGATGAGGAGGTCTACGAGGATGTTAAAGATGAGGCGGATG
ATACTAAGGACTCCAATCCATTGGAGGAGAAGGCAGACAATGATGTTAAGTCAAGTGCATCATCCTGGCA
TCATGCCCGTGTGGCTGCCACAGAGGCCAAGGTGCGGGATATTGATTCCTGCAAGTACGATCCGTACCAT
CGAGTGCCCGCTTTTGCAGGAGCTGCATATGCACTCCGCCATGAACTGTTGTTGCTGCGGCAACACTACC
ATCCCACCGTTCAGGTCTTCGCCGAACAGATTCTTCAGCAATCACGCATTGATTACTATGGTGATCCGCT
CAGAGATTTCGGATTGCCCCACTTTTTGGAACGTTTCGCCTTTAAGAATCCGAAAAAGCTGGAAGCTTCA
CAAGCAGCGGAAAATGCTACCGTGGCACACAAGCGATACATGGCTCACGGAGCGCGAGGAAGACCAGTGA
AATCGCTGACCAAGGCCAACTGTACCGAGGACGAGATGTTCATCTTCAACTTCTTGGAGCATAAACGTAG
ACAGGCGGAAATTGTGGCGCAGAACAAAAAGCAAAAGGAGATCAAGAAGGACGCCGCAGAAGAGGGAGAT
GATGGCGAGGCTGGAGAGGAATACCTGAAGGAGGGCGAAGTAGATGACGATGAGTTCGAGGCCTATTTGG
ATGGATATTTCGGCAAGAAGTTCAAGGAAGGTGTCGACGAAGAGCAGGATGAAGAGGAGCTGAACTTCCT
GCAGGAGCTGGGTGGCGAGATAAAGAAGGATAAGTCCAAGGATAAGAAAAAGAAGAAGCAGTCCGACAAG
GCGGAAGATGAAATGGACGATATTGATGACGACTGGGGTGATGACGACTTGGCAGAAGATGAAGATGATG
AAATTGAGGGCGAAGATCAGTCCGATGATGAAACGGGCTCGATTGATTTGCAGCCACTTGATGACGACGA
CGATGATGATGATGATGATGACGATGAGGGCTCGATTTCAGAAGGCGGCCCTGGCGACAGTGATTCAAGC
GATGCTCCTGAGAGTCCAGACGAAGAGGATGACGACGACGAAGATGCACCACCGAGATCCAAAAAATCCC
GCAAAGACTCCACCGACATGGTGGGAGGACGAAGCTTTGCCAAAACACTCAAACAGAGTCACGATATGTC
CTCTCTGTTTGCTGCCGCCGATGACTTCTCTTCGCTGCTGGAGGAGACGGCCAAGGTAAAGGGTCAGGGA
ACCAGCAATGCCGTCTTTAACAAGGACAAGTCCTCCGACAAACAATTGAAATGGGAAGAAAACCGACGAT
CGAACTCCAAATCCTACAAGGGCAAGAAGTTCGCCGGCAAACCAGCGGCCAAAGGCGGTAGACCACAGAA
AGCGGGCAAGAAACGAAAACAC
