>Addgene plasmid #34479 | KHBD00359 | addgene partial sequence | sequence record 42548 | M13-Rev 5'-CAGGAAACAGCTATGACC-3'
TTTATTTTGACTGATAGTGACCTGTTCGTTGCAACAAATTGATAAGCAATGCTTTCTTATAATGCCAACT
TTGTACAAGAAAGTTGGCAAGTGTTTTCGTTTCTTGCCCGCTTTCTGTGGTCTACCGCCTTTGGCCGCTG
GTTTGCCGGCGAACTTCTTGCCCTTGTAGGATTTGGAGTTCGATCGTCGGTTTTCTTCCCATTTCAATTG
TTTGTCGGAGGACTTGTCCTTGTTAAAGACGGCATTGCTGGTTCCCTGACCCTTTACCTTGGCCGTCTCC
TCCAGCAGCGAAGAGAAGTCATCGGCGGCAGCAAACAGAGAGGACATATCGTGACTCTGTTTGAGTGTTT
TGGCAAAGCTTCGTCCTCCCACCATGTCGGTGGAGTCTTTGCGGGATTTTTTGGATCTCGGTGGTGCATC
TTCGTCGTCGTCATCCTCTTCGTCTGGACTCTCAGGAGCATCGCTTGAATCACTGTCGCCAGGGCCGCCT
TCTGAAATCGAGCCCTCATCGTCATCATCATCATCATCATCGTCGTCGTCATCAAGTGGCTGCAAATCAA
TCGAGCCCGTTTCATCATCGGACTGATCTTCGCCCTCAATTTCATCATCTTCATCTTCTGCCAAGTCGTC
ATCACCCCAGTCGTCATCAATATCGTCCATTTCATCTTCCGCCTTGTCGGACTGCTTCTTCTTTTTCTTA
TCCTTGGACTTATCCTTCTTTATCTCGCCACCCAGCTCCTGCAGGAAGTTCAGCTCCTCTTCATCCTGCT
CTTCGTCGACACCTTCCTTG
