[The description below was written by a language model from this plasmid's Addgene catalogue record.]
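Description:
KHBD00359 is a Gateway clone built on the Invitrogen pDONR221 backbone and carrying the open reading frame of the Drosophila melanogaster gene CG7839 (FBgn0036124). The insert is recorded as 3522 bp in a backbone of 2536 bp without insert, and it was introduced by Gateway recombination. Although the catalogue lists the vector type as a donor vector, a pDONR221 plasmid that has received an ORF in this way normally functions as an entry clone, with the insert flanked by recombination sites that allow transfer into compatible destination vectors. The plasmid is propagated in E. coli at high copy number and selected with kanamycin. M13 forward and reverse primer sites flank the insert for sequence verification. No feature table accompanies the record, so the exact positions of the attachment sites, origin and resistance gene are not documented here.

As is usual for this type of backbone, the record lists no promoter, tag or reporter driving expression of the insert. The plasmid serves as a shuttle source of the coding sequence rather than as an expression construct. The depositor notes that ORFs in this collection were cloned open-ended, without a stop codon, which permits in-frame C-terminal fusions once the ORF is moved into a suitable destination vector. The associated publication describes automated protein–DNA interaction screening of Drosophila regulatory elements, which suggests that this clone belongs to an ORF resource assembled for that kind of screen. The record does not state the molecular function of CG7839 or the specific destination vectors used.
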