Addgene plasmid #34479: KHBD00359
Depositing lab: Bart Deplancke. Depositing organization: Swiss Federal Institute of Technology (EPFL). Publication: Automated protein-DNA interaction screening of Drosophila regulatory elements. Korneel Hens, Jean-Daniel Feuz, Alina Isakova, Antonina Lagovitina, Andreas Massouras, Julien Bryois, Patrick Callaerts, Susan E. Celniker, Bart Deplancke. Nat Methods. 2011 Oct 30;8(12):1065-70. 10.1038/nmeth.1763 PubMed 22037703.
Backbone
  Vector backbone: pDONR221
  Backbone manufacturer: Invitrogen
  Backbone size w/o insert (bp): 2536
  Vector type: Gateway Donor Vector
Growth in bacteria
  Bacterial resistance: Kanamycin, 50 μg/mL
  Growth temperature: 37°C
  Growth strain: DH5alpha
  Copy number: High Copy
Gene/Insert
  Gene/Insert name: CG7839 (alt names: FBgn0036124; CG7839)
  Species: D. melanogaster (fly)
  Insert size (bp): 3522
  Entrez Gene: CG7839 (a.k.a. Dmel_CG7839, Dmel\CG7839, anon-EST:fe2H6)
  Cloning method: Gateway Cloning
  Sequencing primers: 5′ M13F; 3′ M13R
Terms and licenses: Academic/Nonprofit Terms; Industry Terms: Not Available to Industry
Depositor comments: Please note that the ORFs in this collection were cloned open-ended (without a stop codon).
How to cite: KHBD00359 was a gift from Bart Deplancke (Addgene plasmid # 34479 ; http://n2t.net/addgene:34479 ; RRID:Addgene_34479)
